Addgene plasmid #39772: porcupine - Xenopus
Depositing lab: Norbert Perrimon. Depositing organization: Harvard Medical School. Publication: The segment polarity gene porcupine encodes a putative multitransmembrane protein involved in Wingless processing. Kadowaki T, Wilder E, Klingensmith J, Zachary K, Perrimon N. Genes Dev. 1996 Dec 15;10(24):3116-28. 10.1101/gad.10.24.3116 PubMed 8985181.
Backbone
  Vector backbone: pBlueScript II KS
  Backbone manufacturer: Stratagene
  Backbone size w/o insert (bp): 3000
  Vector type: Bacterial Expression
Growth in bacteria
  Bacterial resistance: Ampicillin, 100 μg/mL
  Growth temperature: 37°C
  Growth strain: DH5alpha
  Copy number: Unknown
Gene/Insert
  Gene/Insert name: porcupine
  Species: X. laevis (frog)
  Entrez Gene: porcn (a.k.a. Xporc, xporc-d)
  Cloning method: Restriction Enzyme; 5′ cloning site unknown (unknown if destroyed); 3′ cloning site unknown (unknown if destroyed)
  Sequencing primers: 5′ T7; 3′ T3
Terms and licenses: Academic/Nonprofit Terms; Industry Terms: Not Available to Industry
Depositor comments: Perrimon Lab plasmid #126
How to cite: porcupine - Xenopus was a gift from Norbert Perrimon (Addgene plasmid # 39772 ; http://n2t.net/addgene:39772 ; RRID:Addgene_39772)
