[The description below was written by a language model from this plasmid's Addgene catalogue record.]
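Description:
porcupine - Xenopus is a cloned copy of the Xenopus laevis porcupine gene (porcn, also known as Xporc) carried in the pBluescript II KS phagemid, a general-purpose cloning vector of about 3 kb. The repository lists it as a bacterial expression vector, but pBluescript is mainly a cloning and in vitro transcription backbone. It is maintained in standard E. coli cloning strains under ampicillin selection. The record gives the copy number as unknown, and no feature table is provided, so the origin and other backbone elements are not itemised. Vectors of this family normally carry a pUC-type plasmid origin, an f1 origin for single-stranded DNA rescue, and a polylinker set within lacZα.

The insert was introduced by restriction cloning, but the 5′ and 3′ cloning sites are not recorded, nor are the insert's size or orientation, or whether it is a full-length cDNA. T7 and T3 are listed as the sequencing primers, consistent with the opposing T7 and T3 phage promoters that flank the pBluescript polylinker. In principle these promoters allow sense or antisense RNA to be transcribed in vitro from the insert, for instance to make in situ hybridisation probes or synthetic mRNA, although the record does not state an intended use. No tags, reporters or eukaryotic promoters are described.

Porcupine was identified as a segment polarity gene encoding a putative multi-transmembrane protein involved in processing of the Wingless (Wnt) signal. This clone represents the frog homologue, and is best regarded as a source of the Xenopus porcn sequence for subcloning, probe synthesis or comparative studies of Wnt pathway components.
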