>Addgene plasmid #39772 | porcupine - Xenopus | addgene partial sequence | sequence record 56945 | T3 5'-GCAATTAACCCTCACTAAAGG-3'
GGGCCCCCTCGAGGTCGACGGTATCGATAAGCTTGATATCGAATTCCGAGAGATGATGGGAGAAAGACTG
GAGTAGCTGCACGTGCCGTTTAAACCCAGGGGCCCCAGGAGATGTCTGCCTTCAGCCGCAGGGAGTTCTA
TGAGCAGCTTCTGTACGGCTGTATCTTGCCCACCGTGCAGCAGGGCCTGGAGCAGATCTGGCTTCTACTG
CTCATGTGCCTGACATGTCGCCTGCTGTGGATTCTGGCTCTCCCCTCCCACCTGAAGCACCTTCTCACCA
TTGCCGGCGGCTTCTTCTGCCTCTACCACTTCTTCCAGCTGCAGATGATCTGGGTGGTCCTGCTGAGCCT
GCTGTGCTACCTGGTTCTGTTTCTGTGCCGCCACTCCCAGCATCGGGGCGTCCTGCTGTCTGTAACCATC
CTCATCTATCTGCTCATGGGGGAGATGCACATGGTGGACACAGTGAGCTGGCACAAGATGAGAGGAGCCC
AAATGATTGTAGCCATGAAAGCCGTGTCGTTGGGGTTCGATGTGGATCGAGGTGCCGTCCGCTCCATCCC
GTCGCCAGTAGAATTCATGGGATATGTGTATTTTGTCGGCACAGTCATTTTTGGGCCATGGACCAGTTTT
AGCAGCTACCTGCAGGCAGTCAAAGGCCAACGCTTGAGCATCTCCTGGTTGTGGCGCGTGTCCCGCAGTT
TGGCGCTGAGTATCTTGTGCCTACTCATGTCTACCTGTGTGTCGCCCTACCTCTTCCCCTACTTCATCCC
ACTGTATGGGGATCAGCTGCTCAGGAAATGGCTTCGGGCCTATGAGAACACCTCCTCGTTCCACTTCAGC
AATTACTTTGTGGGCTTTCTGTCGGA
